Addgene plasmid #121018: U5m
Purpose: MoClo golden gate assembly BC part for BCD14 (Medium expression bi-cistronic RBS, engineered for downstream context-independence; see https://doi.org/10.1038/nmeth.2404).
Depositing lab: Richard Murray.
Backbone
  Vector backbone: DVA
  Backbone size w/o insert (bp): 2100
  Vector type: Synthetic Biology
Growth in bacteria
  Bacterial resistance: Ampicillin, 100 μg/mL
  Growth temperature: 37°C
  Growth strain: JM109
  Copy number: High Copy
Gene/Insert
  Gene/Insert name: BCD14
  Species: Synthetic
  Insert size (bp): 92
  Cloning method: Gibson Cloning
  Sequencing primers: 5′ AAATAGGCGTATCACGAGGCA; 3′ TTACCGCCTTTGAGTGAGCTG
Terms and licenses: Academic/Nonprofit Terms; Industry Terms: Not Available to Industry
Depositor comments: Recombines readily with other BCD sequences Please see Supplemental Documents for annotated Genbank file.
How to cite: U5m was a gift from Richard Murray (Addgene plasmid # 121018 ; http://n2t.net/addgene:121018 ; RRID:Addgene_121018)
