[The description below was written by a language model from this plasmid's Addgene catalogue record, the feature table of its GenBank file and pLannotate feature annotations shown in this document.]
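Description:
U5m is a small synthetic-biology part plasmid (about 2.2 kb) that stores a single regulatory element, BCD14, as a basic part for MoClo Golden Gate assembly; the accompanying GenBank record associates it with the CIDAR MoClo Extension set. The backbone is the DVA destination vector, roughly 2.1 kb. It carries a high-copy ColE1/pUC-type origin of replication and a β-lactamase gene driven by its own bla promoter, so it is maintained in E. coli under ampicillin selection. The feature table also shows a putative bacterial transcription terminator just upstream of the cloning region, which probably insulates the part from read-through. BioBrick prefix and suffix sequences flank the roughly 110 bp interval where the insert sits.

The payload is the 92 bp synthetic BCD14 sequence, a bicistronic design ribosome binding site rated for medium expression. In a bicistronic design, a short leader open reading frame with its own RBS is translationally coupled to a second RBS that drives the gene of interest. Ribosomes translating the leader unwind local mRNA structure, which makes initiation strength largely independent of the downstream coding sequence. The part is designated "BC", meaning it occupies the position between the B and C fusion sites in the MoClo scheme, normally between a promoter part and a coding-sequence part when a transcription unit is built. The plasmid contains no promoter or coding sequence for expression beyond the resistance marker. The depositor notes that this element recombines readily with other BCD sequences, which matters when several BCD parts are combined in one construct. The GenBank record covers only the 92 bp insert and annotates no internal features, and the type IIS sites used for assembly are not annotated in either table.
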