Features (pLannotate 1.2.2; 6 found; start..end, strand, type, name):
     70..174     -  promoter       AmpR promoter: bla
    264..307     -  terminator     bacterial terminator: putative bacterial transcription terminator
    310..331     +  misc_feature   BioBrick prefix: BioBrick prefix for parts that do not start with "ATG"
    445..465     +  misc_feature   BioBrick suffix: universal suffix for all parts
    642..1230    -  rep_origin     ori: high-copy-number ColE1/pMB1/pBR322/pUC origin of replication
   1401..69      -  CDS            AmpR (across the origin): β-lactamase; bla; confers resistance to ampicillin, carbenicillin, and related antibiotics
>Addgene plasmid #121018 | U5m | addgene full sequence | sequence record 238061 | Addgene NGS Result
AGCAAAAACAGGAAGGCAAAATGCCGCAAAAAAGGGAATAAGGGCGACACGGAAATGTTGAATACTCATA
CTCTTCCTTTTTCAATATTATTGAAGCATTTATCAGGGTTATTGTCTCATGAGCGGATACATATTTGAAT
GTATTTAGAAAAATAAACAAATAGGGGTTCCGCGCACATTTCCCCGAAAAGTGCCACCTGACGTCTAAGA
AACCATTATTATCATGACATTAACCTATAAAAATAGGCGTATCACGAGGCAGAATTTCAGATAAAAAAAA
TCCTTAGCTTTCGCTAAGGATGATTTCTGGAATTCGCGGCCGCTTCTAGAGACTAGTGGGTCTCATACTG
GGCCCAAGTTCACTTAAAAAGGAGATCAACAATGAAAGCAATTTTCGTACTGAAACATCTTAATCATGCG
GTGGAGGGTTTCTAATGAGAGACCTACTAGTAGCGGCCGCTGCAGGCTTCCTCGCTCACTGACTCGCTGC
GCTCGGTCGTTCGGCTGCGGCGAGCGGTATCAGCTCACTCAAAGGCGGTAATACGGTTATCCACAGAATC
AGGGGATAACGCAGGAAAGAACATGTGAGCAAAAGGCCAGCAAAAGGCCAGGAACCGTAAAAAGGCCGCG
TTGCTGGCGTTTTTCCACAGGCTCCGCCCCCCTGACGAGCATCACAAAAATCGACGCTCAAGTCAGAGGT
GGCGAAACCCGACAGGACTATAAAGATACCAGGCGTTTCCCCCTGGAAGCTCCCTCGTGCGCTCTCCTGT
TCCGACCCTGCCGCTTACCGGATACCTGTCCGCCTTTCTCCCTTCGGGAAGCGTGGCGCTTTCTCATAGC
TCACGCTGTAGGTATCTCAGTTCGGTGTAGGTCGTTCGCTCCAAGCTGGGCTGTGTGCACGAACCCCCCG
TTCAGCCCGACCGCTGCGCCTTATCCGGTAACTATCGTCTTGAGTCCAACCCGGTAAGACACGACTTATC
GCCACTGGCAGCAGCCACTGGTAACAGGATTAGCAGAGCGAGGTATGTAGGCGGTGCTACAGAGTTCTTG
AAGTGGTGGCCTAACTACGGCTACACTAGAAGAACAGTATTTGGTATCTGCGCTCTGCTGAAGCCAGTTA
CCTTCGGAAAAAGAGTTGGTAGCTCTTGATCCGGCAAACAAACCACCGCTGGTAGCGGTGGTTTTTTTGT
TTGCAAGCAGCAGATTACGCGCAGAAAAAAAGGATCTCAAGAAGATCCTTTGATCTTTTCTACGGGGTCT
GACGCTCAGTGGAACGAAAACTCACGTTAAGGGATTTTGGTCATGAGATTATCAAAAAGGATCTTCACCT
AGATCCTTTTAAATTAAAAATGAAGTTTTAAATCAATCTAAAGTATATATGAGTAAACTTGGTCTGACAG
TTACCAATGCTTAATCAGTGAGGCACCTATCTCAGCGATCTGTCTATTTCGTTCATCCATAGTTGCCTGA
CTCCCCGTCGTGTAGATAACTACGATACGGGAGGGCTTACCATCTGGCCCCAGTGCTGCAATGATACCGC
GCGACCCACGCTCACCGGCTCCAGATTTATCAGCAATAAACCAGCCAGCCGGAAGGGCCGAGCGCAGAAG
TGGTCCTGCAACTTTATCCGCCTCCATCCAGTCTATTAATTGTTGCCGGGAAGCTAGAGTAAGTAGTTCG
CCAGTTAATAGTTTGCGCAACGTTGTTGCCATTGCTACAGGCATCGTGGTGTCACGCTCGTCGTTTGGTA
TGGCTTCATTCAGCTCCGGTTCCCAACGATCAAGGCGAGTTACATGATCCCCCATGTTGTGCAAAAAAGC
GGTTAGCTCCTTCGGTCCTCCGATCGTTGTCAGAAGTAAGTTGGCCGCAGTGTTATCACTCATGGTTATG
GCAGCACTGCATAATTCTCTTACTGTCATGCCATCCGTAAGATGCTTTTCTGTGACTGGTGAGTACTCAA
CCAAGTCATTCTGAGAATAGTGTATGCGGCGACCGAGTTGCTCTTGCCCGGCGTCAATACGGGATAATAC
CGCGCCACATAGCAGAACTTTAAAAGTGCTCATCATTGGAAAACGTTCTTCGGGGCGAAAACTCTCAAGG
ATCTTACCGCTGTTGAGATCCAGTTCGATGTAACCCACTCGTGCACCCAACTGATCTTCAGCATCTTTTA
CTTTCACCAGCGTTTCTGGGTG
