LOCUS       Exported 92 bp ds-DNA linear SYN 13-JUN-2021
DEFINITION  MoClo golden gate assembly BC part for BCD14 (Medium expression
            bi-cistronic RBS, engineered for downstream context-independence;
            see https://doi.org/10.1038/nmeth.2404)..
ACCESSION   .
VERSION     .
KEYWORDS    U5m
SOURCE      synthetic DNA construct
  ORGANISM  synthetic DNA construct
REFERENCE   1 (bases 1 to 92)
  TITLE     CIDAR MoClo Extension
REFERENCE   2 (bases 1 to 92)
  AUTHORS   .
  TITLE     Direct Submission
  JOURNAL   Exported Jun 13, 2021 from SnapGene Server 1.1.58
            http://www.snapgene.com
FEATURES             Location/Qualifiers
     source          1..92
                     /organism="synthetic DNA construct"
                     /mol_type="other DNA"
ORIGIN
        1 tactgggccc aagttcactt aaaaaggaga tcaacaatga aagcaatttt cgtactgaaa
       61 catcttaatc atgcggtgga gggtttctaa tg
//
